Addgene plasmid #74433: pCDNA3-STAT3
Purpose: Expresses STAT3
Depositing lab: Jie Chen. Depositing organization: University of Illinois at Urbana-Champaign. Publication: Signal transducer and activator of transcription 3 (STAT3) mediates amino acid inhibition of insulin signaling through serine 727 phosphorylation. Kim JH, Yoon MS, Chen J. J Biol Chem. 2009 Dec 18;284(51):35425-32. doi: 10.1074/jbc.M109.051516. Epub . PubMed 19875458.
Backbone
  Vector backbone: pCDNA3
  Vector type: Mammalian Expression
Growth in bacteria
  Bacterial resistance: Ampicillin, 100 μg/mL
  Growth temperature: 37°C
  Growth strain: DH5alpha
  Copy number: Unknown
Gene/Insert
  Gene/Insert name: Signal Transducer And Activator Of Transcription 3 (Acute-Phase Response Factor)
  Species: M. musculus (mouse)
  Mutation: E16K
  GenBank ID: NP_998824.1
  Promoter: CMV
  Cloning method: Unknown
  Sequencing primers: 5′ CMV-F; 3′ BGH-rev
Terms and licenses: Academic/Nonprofit Terms; Industry Terms: Not Available to Industry
Depositor comments: E16K mutation originated in Plasmid #8706 but does not affect function.
How to cite: pCDNA3-STAT3 was a gift from Jie Chen (Addgene plasmid # 74433)
