[The description below was written by a language model from this plasmid's Addgene catalogue record.]
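Description:
pCDNA3-STAT3 is a mammalian expression plasmid built on the pCDNA3 backbone that carries the mouse (M. musculus) coding sequence for Signal Transducer and Activator of Transcription 3 (STAT3, also known as acute-phase response factor). The insert is driven by the CMV promoter, a strong constitutive viral promoter suited to high-level expression after transfection into mammalian cells. The listed sequencing primers, a CMV forward primer and a BGH reverse primer, are consistent with the insert sitting between the CMV promoter and a bovine growth hormone polyadenylation region, as is typical of this backbone. The plasmid is propagated in E. coli under ampicillin selection; its copy number is recorded as unknown. No feature table accompanies the record, so other backbone elements, including any mammalian selection marker, are not documented here. No epitope tag or reporter fusion is listed, and the cloning method is not stated.

The STAT3 sequence carries an E16K substitution. According to the depositor's comments, this change was inherited from an earlier source plasmid and does not affect protein function, so the construct is treated as functionally wild-type STAT3. The stated purpose is simply to express STAT3. The associated publication concerns the role of STAT3, through phosphorylation at serine 727, in mediating amino acid inhibition of insulin signaling, which suggests use in overexpression studies of STAT3-dependent signaling in cultured mammalian cells, possibly as a reference alongside mutant variants.
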