>Addgene plasmid #74433 | pCDNA3-STAT3 | addgene partial sequence | sequence record 142548 | CMV-F 5'-CGCAAATGGGCGGTAGGCGTG-3'
GAGAACCCACTGCTTACTGGCTTATCGAAATTAATACGACTCACTATAGGGAGACCCAAGCTTGGTACCG
AGCTCGGATCCATGGCTCAGTGGAACCAGCTGCAGCAGCTGGACACACGCTACCTGAAGCAGCTGCACCA
GCTGTACAGCGACAGCTTCCCCATGGAGCTGCGGCAGTTCCTGGCACCTTGGATTGAGAGTCAAGACTGG
GCATATGCAGCCAGCAAAGAGTCACATGCCACGTTGGTGTTTCATAATCTCTTGGGTGAAATTGACCAGC
AATATAGCCGATTCCTGCAAGAGTCCAATGTCCTCTATCAGCACAACCTTCGAAGAATCAAGCAGTTTCT
GCAGAGCAGGTATCTTGAGAAGCCAATGGAAATTGCCCGGATCGTGGCCCGATGCCTGTGGGAAGAGTCT
CGCCTCCTCCAGACGGCAGCCACGGCAGCCCAGCAAGGGGGCCAGGCCAACCACCCAACAGCCGCCGTAG
TGACAGAGAAGCAGCAGATGTTGGAGCAGCATCTTCAGGATGTCCGGAAGCGAGTGCAGGATCTAGAACA
GAAAATGAAGGTGGTGGAGAACCTCCAGGACGACTTTGATTTCAACTACAAAACCCTCAAGAGCCAAGGA
GACATGCAGGATCTGAATGGAAACAACCAGTCTGTGACCAGACAGAAGATGCAGCAGCTGGAACAGATGC
TCACAGCCCTGGACCAGATGCGGAGAAGCATTGTGAGTGAGCTGGCGGGGCTCTTGTCAGCAATGGAGTA
CGTGCAGAAGACACTGACTGATGAAGAGCTGGCTGACTGGA
