>Addgene plasmid #74433 | pCDNA3-STAT3 | addgene partial sequence | sequence record 142550 | BGH-rev 5'-TAGAAGGCACAGTCGAGG-3'
TATAGAATAGGGCCCTCTAGATGCATGCTCGAGTCACATGGGGGAGGTAGCACACTCCGAGGTCAGATCC
ATGTCAAACGTGAGCGACTCAAACTGCCCTCCTGCTGAGGGCTCAGCACCTTCACCGTTATTTCCAAACT
GCATCAATGAATCTAAAGTGCGGGGGGACATCGGCAGGTCAATGGTATTGCTGCAGGTCGTTGGTGTCAC
ACAGATGAACTTGGTCTTCAGGTACGGGGCAGCACTACCTGGGTCGGCTTCGGGGTGCTCCTGGCTCTCG
GGCCTACAGTACTTTCCAAATGCCTCCTCCTTGGGAATGTCGGGGTAGAGGTAGACAAGTGGAGACACCA
GGATGTTGGTCGCATCCATGATCTTATAGCCCATGATGATTTCAGCAAATGACATGTTGTTCAGCTGCTG
CTTGGTGTATGGCTCTACAGACTGGATCTGGGTCTTGCCACTGATGTCCTTTTCCACCCAAGTGAAAGTG
ACCCCTCCTTCTTTGCTGCTCTCGCTGAAGCGCAGTAGGAAGGTGCCCGGGGGCTTTGTGCTTAGGATGG
CCCGCTCCCGCTCCTTGCTGATGAAACCCATGATGTACCCTTCATTCCAAAGGGCCAAGATATACTTTTT
CACAAGGTCGATGATATTGTCTAGCCAGACCCAGAAGGAGAAGCCCTTGCCAGCCATGTTTTCTTTGCAG
AATTTAGCCCATGTGATCTGACACCCTGAGTAGTTCACACCAGGCCCTAGGAGCTTCTCAGCCAGCGTTG
TCAGCTGCTCGATGCTCAGCCCTCGCTTGGTGGTGGACGAGAACTGCCAGCTGAGCACCTCGGCCACTTG
GTCCCAGGTTCCAATTGGCGGC
